>Addgene plasmid #62770 | mEos3.2-Telethonin-C-18 | addgene full sequence | sequence record 199347 | Addgene NGS Result
CGTTACATAACTTACGGTAAATGGCCCGCCTGGCTGACCGCCCAACGACCCCCGCCCATTGACGTCAATA
ATGACGTATGTTCCCATAGTAACGCCAATAGGGACTTTCCATTGACGTCAATGGGTGGAGTATTTACGGT
AAACTGCCCACTTGGCAGTACATCAAGTGTATCATATGCCAAGTACGCCCCCTATTGACGTCAATGACGG
TAAATGGCCCGCCTGGCATTATGCCCAGTACATGACCTTATGGGACTTTCCTACTTGGCAGTACATCTAC
GTATTAGTCATCGCTATTACCATGGTGATGCGGTTTTGGCAGTACATCAATGGGCGTGGATAGCGGTTTG
ACTCACGGGGATTTCCAAGTCTCCACCCCATTGACGTCAATGGGAGTTTGTTTTGGCACCAAAATCAACG
GGACTTTCCAAAATGTCGTAACAACTCCGCCCCATTGACGCAAATGGGCGGTAGGCGTGTACGGTGGGAG
GTCTATATAAGCAGAGCTGGTTTAGTGAACCGTCAGATCCGCTAGCGCTACCGGTCGCCACCATGAGTGC
GATTAAGCCAGACATGAAGATCAAACTCCGTATGGAAGGCAACGTAAACGGGCACCACTTTGTGATCGAC
GGAGATGGTACAGGCAAGCCTTTTGAGGGAAAACAGAGTATGGATCTTGAAGTCAAAGAGGGCGGACCTC
TGCCTTTTGCCTTTGATATCCTGACCACTGCATTCCATTACGGCAACAGGGTATTCGCCAAATATCCAGA
CAACATACAAGACTATTTTAAGCAGTCGTTTCCTAAGGGGTATTCGTGGGAACGAAGCTTGACTTTCGAA
GACGGGGGCATTTGCAACGCCAGAAACGACATAACAATGGAAGGGGACACTTTCTATAATAAAGTTCGAT
TTTATGGTACCAACTTTCCCGCCAATGGTCCAGTTATGCAGAAGAAGACGCTGAAATGGGAGCCCTCCAC
TGAGAAAATGTATGTGCGTGATGGAGTGCTGACGGGTGATATTGAGATGGCTTTGTTGCTTGAAGGAAAT
GCCCATTACCGATGTGACTTCAGAACTACTTACAAAGCTAAGGAGAAGGGTGTCAAGTTACCAGGCGCCC
ACTTTGTGGACCACTGCATTGAGATTTTAAGCCATGACAAAGATTACAACAAGGTTAAGCTGTATGAGCA
TGCTGTTGCTCATTCTGGATTGCCTGACAATGCCAGACGATCCGGACTCAGATCTCGAGAGTCCAGTGGA
TATTCGTCTCGGTCGGGTGGAAGCGCCACTTCAGAGCTGAGCTGCCAAGTGTCTGAGGAGAACCAGGAAC
GCAGGGAAGCCTTCTGGGCTGAGTGGAAAGACCTGACTCTGTCTACCCGGCCGGAAGAGGGATGCTCCTT
GCACGAGGAGGATACACAGAGGCATGAGACCTACCACCGGCAGGGACAGTGTCAGGCGGTGGTACAGCGC
TCACCATGGCTGGTGATGCGCCTGGGTATCCTCGGCCGTGGGCTACAGGAATACCAGCTGCCGTACCAGC
GGGTGCTGCCCCTACCCATCTTCACGCCCACCAAGGTGGGGGCCTCCAAGGAGGAGCGCGAGGAGACCCC
CATCCAGCTTCGGGAGCTGCTGGCCCTGGAGACGGCCCTGGGCGGCCAGTGCGTGGAGCGCCAGGACGTG
GCTGAGATCACAAAGCAGCTTCCCCCTGTGGTGCCAGTCAGCAAACCCGGGCCCCTGCGCCGTACCCTGT
CTCGATCCATGTCTCAGGAAGCTCAGAGAGGCTGAGAATTCTGCAGTCGACGGTACCGCGGGCCCGGGAT
CCACCGGATCTAGATAACTGATCATAATCAGCCATACCACATTTGTAGAGGTTTTACTTGCTTTAAAAAA
CCTCCCACACCTCCCCCTGAACCTGAAACATAAAATGAATGCAATTGTTGTTGTTAACTTGTTTATTGCA
GCTTATAATGGTTACAAATAAAGCAATAGCATCACAAATTTCACAAATAAAGCATTTTTTTCACTGCATT
CTAGTTGTGGTTTGTCCAAACTCATCAATGTATCTTAACGCGTAAATTGTAAGCGTTAATATTTTGTTAA
AATTCGCGTTAAATTTTTGTTAAATCAGCTCATTTTTTAACCAATAGGCCGAAATCGGCAAAATCCCTTA
TAAATCAAAAGAATAGACCGAGATAGGGT
[37 nt withheld, positions 2200-2236]
AAAGAACGTGGACTCCAACGTCAAAGG
[49 nt withheld, positions 2264-2312]
T
[91 nt withheld, positions 2314-2404]
G
[124 nt withheld, positions 2406-2529]
CAGGTGGCACTTTTCGGGGAAATGTGCGCGGAACCCCTATTTGTTTATTTTTCTAAATACATTCAAATAT
GTATCCGCTCATGAGACAATAACCCTGATAAATGCTTCAATAATATTGAAAAAGGAAGAGTCCTGAGGCG
GAAAGAACCAGCTGTGGAATGTGTGTCAGTTAGGGTGTGGAAAGTCCCCAGGCTCCCCAGCAGGCAGAAG
TATGCAAAGCATGCATCTCAATTAGTCAGCAACCAGGTGTGGAAAGTCCCCAGGCTCCCCAGCAGGCAGA
AGTATGCAAAGCATGCATCTCAATTAGTCAGCAACCATAGTCCCGCCCCTAACTCCGCCCATCCCGCCCC
TAACTCCGCCCAGTTCCGCCCATTCTCCGCCCCATGGCTGACTAATTTTTTTTATTTATGCAGAGGCCGA
GGCCGCCTCGGCCTCTGAGCTATTCCAGAAGTAGTGAGGAGGCTTTTTTGGAGGCCTAGGCTTTTGCAAA
GATCGATCAAGAGACAGGATGAGGATCGTTTCGCATGATTGAACAAGATGGATTGCACGCAGGTTCTCCG
GCCGCTTGGGTGGAGAGGCTATTCGGCTATGACTGGGCACAACAGACAATCGGCTGCTCTGATGCCGCCG
TGTTCCGGCTGTCAGCGCAGGGGCGCCCGGTTCTTTTTGTCAAGACCGACCTGTCCGGTGCCCTGAATGA
ACTGCAAGACGAGGCAGCGCGGCTATCGTGGCTGGCCACGACGGGCGTTCCTTGCGCAGCTGTGCTCGAC
GTTGTCACTGAAGCGGGAAGGGACTGGCTGCTATTGGGCGAAGTGCCGGGGCAGGATCTCCTGTCATCTC
ACCTTGCTCCTGCCGAGAAAGTATCCATCATGGCTGATGCAATGCGGCGGCTGCATACGCTTGATCCGGC
TACCTGCCCATTCGACCACCAAGCGAAACATCGCATCGAGCGAGCACGTACTCGGATGGAAGCCGGTCTT
GTCGATCAGGATGATCTGGACGAAGAGCATCAGGGGCTCGCGCCAGCCGAACTGTTCGCCAGGCTCAAGG
CGAGCATGCCCGACGGCGAGGATCTCGTCGTGACCCATGGCGATGCCTGCTTGCCGAATATCATGGTGGA
AAATGGCCGCTTTTCTGGATTCATCGACTGTGGCCGGCTGGGTGTGGCGGACCGCTATCAGGACATAGCG
TTGGCTACCCGTGATATTGCTGAAGAGCTTGGCGGCGAATGGGCTGACCGCTTCCTCGTGCTTTACGGTA
TCGCCGCTCCCGATTCGCAGCGCATCGCCTTCTATCGCCTTCTTGACGAGTTCTTCTGAGCGGGACTCTG
GGGTTCGAAATGACCGACCAAGCGACGCCCAACCTGCCATCACGAGATTTCGATTCCACCGCCGCCTTCT
ATGAAAGGTTGGGCTTCGGAATCGTTTTCCGGGACGCCGGCTGGATGATCCTCCAGCGCGGGGATCTCAT
GCTGGAGTTCTTCGCCCACCCTAGGGGGAGGCTAACTGAAACACGGAAGGAGACAATACCGGAAGGAACC
CGCGCTATGACGGCAATAAAAAGACAGAATAAAACGCACGGTGTTGGGTCGTTTGTTCATAAACGCGGGG
TTCGGTCCCAGGGCTGGCACTCTGTCGATACCCCACCGAGACCCCATTGGGGCCAATACGCCCGCGTTTC
TTCCTTTTCCCCACCCCACCCCCCAAGTTCGGGTGAAGGCCCAGGGCTCGCAGCCAACGTCGGGGCGGCA
GGCCCTGCCATAGCCTCAGGTTACTCATATATACTTTAGATTGATTTAAAACTTCATTTTTAATTTAAAA
GGATCTAGGTGAAGATCCTTTTTGATAATCTCATGACCAAAATCCCTTAACGTGAGTTTTCGTTCCACTG
AGCGTCAGACCCCGTAGAAAAGATCAAAGGATCTTCTTGAGATCCTTTTTTTCTGCGCGTAATCTGCTGC
TTGCAAACAAAAAAACCACCGCTACCAGCGGTGGTTTGTTTGCCGGATCAAGAGCTACCAACTCTTTTTC
CGAAGGTAACTGGCTTCAGCAGAGCGCAGATACCAAATACTGTTCTTCTAGTGTAGCCGTAGTTAGGCCA
CCACTTCAAGAACTCTGTAGCACCGCCTACATACCTCGCTCTGCTAATCCTGTTACCAGTGGCTGCTGCC
AGTGGCGATAAGTCGTGTCTTACCGGGTTGGACTCAAGACGATAGTTACCGGATAAGGCGCAGCGGTCGG
GCTGAACGGGGGGTTCGTGCACACAGCCCAGCTTGGAGCGAACGACCTACACCGAACTGAGATACCTACA
GCGTGAGCTATGAGAAAGCGCCACGCTTCCCGAAGGGAGAAAGGCGGACAGGTATCCGGTAAGCGGCAGG
GTCGGAACAGGAGAGCGCACGAGGGAGCTTCCAGGGGGAAACGCCTGGTATCTTTATAGTCCTGTCGGGT
TTCGCCACCTCTGACTTGAGCGTCGATTTTTGTGATGCTCGTCAGGGGGGCGGAGCCTATGGAAAAACGC
CAGCAACGCGGCCTTTTTACGGTTCCTGGCCTTTTGCTGGCCTTTTGCTCACATGTTCTTTCCTGCGTTA
TCCCCTGATTCTGTGGATAACCGTATTACCGCCATGCATTAGTTATTAATAGTAATCAATTACGGGGTCA
TTAGTTCATAGCCCATATATGGAGTTCCG
Features (pLannotate 1.2.2; 17 found; start..end, strand, type, name):
      1..304     +  enhancer       CMV enhancer: human cytomegalovirus immediate early enhancer
    305..508     +  promoter       CMV promoter: human cytomegalovirus (CMV) immediate early promoter
    553..1230    +  CDS            mEos3.2: mEos3.2 is a photoconvertible green/yellow fluorescent protein published in 2012, derived from Lobophyllia hemprichii. It is reported to be a rapidly-maturing monomer with moderate acid sensitivity.
   1231..1249    +  misc_feature   MCS (fragment): multiple cloning site
   1285..1782    +  CDS            Tcap: TELT_MOUSE - Experimental evidence at protein level: Swiss-Prot protein existence level 1. Muscle assembly regulating factor. Mediates the antiparallel assembly of titin (TTN) molecules at the sarcomeric Z-disk (By similarity). From Mus musculus (Mouse).
   1786..1822    +  misc_feature   MCS (fragment): multiple cloning site
   1839..1923    +  CDS            large T antigen (fragment): large T antigen from SV40 (simian virus 40)
   1946..2067    +  polyA_signal   SV40 poly(A) signal: SV40 polyadenylation signal
   2101..2529    -  rep_origin     f1 ori (sequence partly withheld): f1 bacteriophage origin of replication; arrow indicates direction of (+) strand synthesis
   2556..2660    +  promoter       AmpR promoter: bla
   2662..3019    +  promoter       SV40 promoter: SV40 enhancer and early promoter
   3054..3848    +  CDS            NeoR/KanR: aminoglycoside phosphotransferase from Tn5; aph(3')-II (or nptII); confers resistance to neomycin, kanamycin, and G418 (Geneticin®)
   3869..4021    +  CDS            ble (fragment): BLE_KLEPN - Experimental evidence at protein level: Swiss-Prot protein existence level 1. Binding protein with a strong affinity to the bleomycin family of antibiotics. Binds to CL990; an antimitotic-antibiotic compound. From Klebsiella pneumoniae.
   4080..4127    +  polyA_signal   HSV TK poly(A) signal: herpes simplex virus thymidine kinase polyadenylation signal (Cole and Stacy, 1985)
   4218..4234    -  polyA_signal   bGH poly(A) signal (fragment): bovine growth hormone polyadenylation signal
   4456..5044    +  rep_origin     ori: high-copy-number ColE1/pMB1/pBR322/pUC origin of replication
   5159..5218    +  enhancer       CMV enhancer (fragment): human cytomegalovirus immediate early enhancer
