[The description below was written by a language model from this plasmid's Addgene catalogue record and pLannotate feature annotations shown in this document.]
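Description:
mEos3.2-Telethonin-C-18 is a 5.2 kb mammalian expression plasmid built on a C1-type fluorescent protein cloning vector. It encodes mouse telethonin (Tcap) fused at its N terminus to the photoconvertible fluorescent protein mEos3.2. The fusion is transcribed from the human cytomegalovirus immediate early enhancer and promoter and terminated by an SV40 polyadenylation signal. In the feature table, the mEos3.2 coding sequence comes first, followed by a short stretch that includes a multiple cloning site remnant, and then the unmutated Tcap open reading frame. The "18" in the name probably refers to the length of this linker, but the record does not say so.

The plasmid is propagated in E. coli from a high-copy ColE1/pUC-type origin, and it also carries an f1 phage origin. A single Tn5 aminoglycoside phosphotransferase gene (NeoR/KanR) provides both selections. A bacterial bla-type promoter drives it for kanamycin resistance in bacteria, and the SV40 enhancer/early promoter with an HSV TK polyadenylation signal drives it for G418 selection of transfected mammalian cells. The short annotated fragments of ble, SV40 large T antigen and the bGH poly(A) signal look like backbone remnants or partial matches, not functional elements.

Telethonin is a muscle assembly factor that mediates antiparallel assembly of titin at the sarcomeric Z-disk, and the catalogue lists the construct as a localization marker for a scaffold structure. mEos3.2 is a monomer that converts from a green state (excitation 507 nm, emission 516 nm) to a red state (572 nm, 580 nm). The fusion can therefore be used for live-cell imaging of telethonin distribution, and photoconversion should also allow tracking or single-molecule localization approaches.
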