Addgene plasmid #62770: mEos3.2-Telethonin-C-18
Purpose: Localization: Scaffold, C1 Cloning Vector, Excitation:507 / 572, Emission:516 / 580
Depositing lab: Michael Davidson. Depositing organization: Florida State University, Tallahassee.
Backbone
  Vector backbone: C1 Cloning Vector
  Vector type: Mammalian Expression
  Selectable markers: Neomycin (select with G418)
Growth in bacteria
  Bacterial resistance: Kanamycin, 50 μg/mL
  Growth temperature: 37°C
  Growth strain: DH5alpha
  Copy number: High Copy
Gene/Insert
  Gene/Insert name: Telethonin
  Species: M. musculus (mouse)
  Mutation: none
  Promoter: CMV
  Tag / fusion protein: mEos3.2 (N terminal on backbone)
  Cloning method: Unknown
  Sequencing primers: 5′ CMV-F; 3′ SV40pA-R
Terms and licenses: Academic/Nonprofit Terms; Industry Terms
How to cite: mEos3.2-Telethonin-C-18 was a gift from Michael Davidson (Addgene plasmid # 62770 ; http://n2t.net/addgene:62770 ; RRID:Addgene_62770)
