>Addgene plasmid #62770 | mEos3.2-Telethonin-C-18 | depositor partial sequence | sequence record 103356 | CMV-F
CCCATGCTAGTGACGTCAGATCCGCTAGCGCTACCGGTCGCCACCATGAGTGCGATTAAGCCAGACATGA
AGATCAAACTCCGTATGGAAGGCAACGTAAACGGGCACCACTTTGTGATCGACGGAGATGGTACAGGCAA
GCCTTTTGAGGGAAAACAGAGTATGGATCTTGAAGTCAAAGAGGGCGGACCTCTGCCTTTTGCCTTTGAT
ATCCTGACCACTGCATTCCATTACGGCAACAGGGTATTCGCCAAATATCCAGACAACATACAAGACTATT
TTAAGCAGTCGTTTCCTAAGGGGTATTCGTGGGAACGAAGCTTGACTTTCGAAGACGGGGGCATTTGCAA
CGCCAGAAACGACATAACAATGGAAGGGGACACTTTCTATAATAAAGTTCGATTTTATGGTACCAACTTT
CCCGCCAATGGTCCAGTTATGCAGAAGAAGACGCTGAAATGGGAGCCCTCCACTGAGAAAATGTATGTGC
GTGATGGAGTGCTGACGGGTGATATTGAGATGGCTTTGTTGCTTGAAGGAAATGCCCATTACCGATGTGA
CTTCAGAACTACTTACAAAGCTAAGGAGAAGGGTGTCAAGTTACCAGGCGCCCACTTTGTGGACCACTGC
ATTGAGATTTTAAGCCATGACAAAGATTACAACAAGGTTAAGCTGTATGAGCATGCTGTTGCTCATTCTG
GATTGCCTGACAATGCCAGACGATCCGGACTCAGATCTCGAGAGTCCAGTGGATATTCGTCTCGGTCGGG
TGGAAGCGCCACTTCAGAGCTGAGCTGCCAAGTGTCTGAGGAGAACCAGGAACGCAGGGAAGCCTTCTGG
GCTGAGTGGAAAGACCTGACTCTGTCTACCCGGCCGGAAGAGGGATGCTCCTTGCACGAGGAGGATACAC
AGAGGCATGAGACCTACCACCGGCAGGGACAGTGTCAGGCGGTGGTACAGCGCTCACCATGGCTGGTGAT
GCGCCTGGGTATCCTCGGCCGTGGGCTACAGGATACCAGCTGCCGTACCAGCGGGTGCTGCCCCTACCCA
TCTTCACGCCCACCAAGGGGGGGCCTCCAAGGAGGAGCGCGAGGAGACCCCATCCAGCTTCGGAGCTGCT
GGGCCTGGAAACAGCCCTTGCCGCCATCCTGAACGCCAGGACATGGCTGAAATCACAAAGAAGCTTCTCT
CTGTTGGTGGCGTCAGCAAACCAGGGCCTTGCGCCGTACCCTGTTTCGATCTAGTCTCAGAAGCCGAAGC
TGAATCTGCATTCACGTACCGCGGCCGGGGATCACCGAACTAGAAAACTGAATCTATATGGCAATACATA
CG
