>Addgene plasmid #62770 | mEos3.2-Telethonin-C-18 | depositor partial sequence | sequence record 103357 | SV40-R
CGTCCCAATGGGGTACCCGAGAATACCTTGAGACTAGACATGTAGCGAAGTTACGACATGCCGAACCAGA
TGATCGATCAAGCGACCTGCTGCCTGGAATCTGGAGCTGCATTCATACGCCAACGATTGCCAAATTCAGA
CAACATACAAGACTTTTAGCAGTCGTCCTTAGGTATTCGTGGGACGAGCTGACCTCGAGACGGGGCATTT
GCACGCCAGAACGACATAACATGAGGGGACACTTCTATAATAAAGTCGATTTTATGTACACTTTCCGCCA
TGTCCAGTTATGCAGAGAGACGCTGAAATGGGAGCCCTCACTGAGAAAATGTATGTGCGTGATGGAGTGC
TGACGGGTGATATGAGATGGCTTTGTTGCTTGAAGGAAATGCCCATTACCGATGTGACTTCAGAACTACT
TACAAAGCTAAGGAGAAGGGTGTCAAGTTACCAGGCGCCCACTTTGTGGACCACTGCATTGAGATTTTAA
GCCATGACAAAGATTACAACAAGGTTAAGCTGTATGAGCATGCTGTTGCTCATTCTGGATTGCCTGACAA
TGCCAGACGATCCGGACTCAGATCTCGAGAGTCCAGTGGATATTCGTCTCGGTCGGGTGGAAGCGCCACT
TCAGAGCTGAGCTGCCAAGTGTCTGAGGAGAACCAGGAACGCAGGGAAGCCTTCTGGGCTGAGTGGAAAG
ACCTGACTCTGTCTACCCGGCCGGAAGAGGGATGCTCCTTGCACGAGGAGGATACACAGAGGCATGAGAC
CTACCACCGGCAGGGACAGTGTCAGGCGGTGGTACAGCGCTCACCATGGCTGGTGATGCGCCTGGGTATC
CTCGGCCGTGGGCTACAGGAATACCAGCTGCCGTACCAGCGGGTGCTGCCCCTACCCATCTTCACGCCCA
CCAAGGTGGGGGCCTCCAAGGAGGAGCGCGAGGAGACCCCCATCCAGCTTCGGGAGCTGCTGGCCCTGGA
GACGGCCCTGGGCGGCCAGTGCGTGGAGCGCCAGGACGTGGCTGAGATCACAAAGCAGCTTCCCCCTGTG
GTGCCAGTCAGCAAACCCGGGCCCCTGCGCCGTACCCTGTCTCGATCCATGTCTCAGGAAGCTCAGAGAG
GCTGAGAATTCTGCAGTCGACGGTACCGCGGGCCCGGGATCCACCGGATCTAGATAACTGATCATAATCA
GCCATACCACATTGTAGAAGTTTCT
